>Addgene plasmid #64130 | sgRNA2_ASCL1 | depositor full sequence | sequence record 107339 | sgRNA2_ASCL1 sequence 8309 bps
GGGCCCGCTCTAGAGATCCGACGCGCCATCTCTAGGCCCGCGCCGGCCCCCTCGCACAGACTTGTGGGAG
AAGCTCGGCTACTCCCCTGCCCCGGTTAATTTGCATATAATATTTCCTAGTAACTATAGAGGCTTAATGT
GCGATAAAAGACAGATAATCTGTTCTTTTTAATACTAGCTACATTTTACATGATAGGCTTGGATTTCTAT
AACTTCGTATAGCATACATTATACGAAGTTATAAACAGCACAAAAGGAAACTCACCCTAACTGTAAAGTA
ATTGTGTGTTTTGAGACTATAAGTATCCCTTGGAGAACCACCTTGTTGGGCAGCCGCTCGCTGCAGCAGG
TTTTAGAGCTAGAAATAGCAAGTTAAAATAAGGCTAGTCCGTTATCAACTTGAAAAAGTGGCACCGAGTC
GGTGCTTTTTTTCTCGAGTACTAGGATCCATTAGGCGGCCGCGTGGATAACCGTATTACCGCCATGCATT
AGTTATTAATAGTAATCAATTACGGGGTCATTAGTTCATAGCCCATATATGGAGTTCCGCGTTACATAAC
TTACGGTAAATGGCCCGCCTGGCTGACCGCCCAACGACCCCCGCCCATTGACGTCAATAATGACGTATGT
TCCCATAGTAACGCCAATAGGGACTTTCCATTGACGTCAATGGGTGGAGTATTTACGGTAAACTGCCCAC
TTGGCAGTACATCAAGTGTATCATATGCCAAGTACGCCCCCTATTGACGTCAATGACGGTAAATGGCCCG
CCTGGCATTATGCCCAGTACATGACCTTATGGGACTTTCCTACTTGGCAGTACATCTACGTATTAGTCAT
CGCTATTACCATGGTGATGCGGTTTTGGCAGTACATCAATGGGCGTGGATAGCGGTTTGACTCACGGGGA
TTTCCAAGTCTCCACCCCATTGACGTCAATGGGAGTTTGTTTTGGCACCAAAATCAACGGGACTTTCCAA
AATGTCGTAACAACTCCGCCCCATTGACGCAAATGGGCGGTAGGCGTGTACGGTGGGAGGTCTATATAAG
CAGAGCTGGTTTAGTGAACCGTCAGATCCGCTAGCCCACCATGACCGAGTACAAGCCCACGGTGCGCCTC
GCCACCCGCGACGACGTCCCCCGGGCCGTACGCACCCTCGCCGCCGCGTTCGCCGACTACCCCGCCACGC
GCCACACCGTCGACCCGGACCGCCACATCGAGCGGGTCACCGAGCTGCAAGAACTCTTCCTCACGCGCGT
CGGGCTCGACATCGGCAAGGTGTGGGTCGCGGACGACGGCGCCGCGGTGGCGGTCTGGACCACGCCGGAG
AGCGTCGAAGCGGGGGCGGTGTTCGCCGAGATCGGCCCGCGCATGGCCGAGTTGAGCGGTTCCCGGCTGG
CCGCGCAGCAACAGATGGAAGGCCTCCTGGCGCCGCACCGGCCCAAGGAGCCCGCGTGGTTCCTGGCCAC
CGTCGGCGTCTCGCCCGACCACCAGGGCAAGGGTCTGGGCAGCGCCGTCGTGCTCCCCGGAGTGGAGGCG
GCCGAGCGCGCCGGGGTGCCCGCCTTCCTGGAGACCTCCGCGCCCCGCAACCTCCCCTTCTACGAGCGGC
TCGGCTTCACCGTCACCGCCGACGTCGAGGTGCCCGAAGGACCGCGCACCTGGTGCATGACCCGCAAGCC
CGGTGCCGGATCGGGAGAGGGCAGAGGAAGTCTGCTAACATGCGGTGACGTCGAGGAGAATCCTGGCCCA
CCGGTCGCCACCATGGTGAGCAAGGGCGAGGAGGATAACATGGCCATCATCAAGGAGTTCATGCGCTTCA
AGGTGCACATGGAGGGCTCCGTGAACGGCCACGAGTTCGAGATCGAGGGCGAGGGCGAGGGCCGCCCCTA
CGAGGGCACCCAGACCGCCAAGCTGAAGGTGACCAAGGGTGGCCCCCTGCCCTTCGCCTGGGACATCCTG
TCCCCTCAGTTCATGTACGGCTCCAAGGCCTACGTGAAGCACCCCGCCGACATCCCCGACTACTTGAAGC
TGTCCTTCCCCGAGGGCTTCAAGTGGGAGCGCGTGATGAACTTCGAGGACGGCGGCGTGGTGACCGTGAC
CCAGGACTCCTCCCTGCAGGACGGCGAGTTCATCTACAAGGTGAAGCTGCGCGGCACCAACTTCCCCTCC
GACGGCCCCGTAATGCAGAAGAAGACCATGGGCTGGGAGGCCTCCTCCGAGCGGATGTACCCCGAGGACG
GCGCCCTGAAGGGCGAGATCAAGCAGAGGCTGAAGCTGAAGGACGGCGGCCACTACGACGCTGAGGTCAA
GACCACCTACAAGGCCAAGAAGCCCGTGCAGCTGCCCGGCGCCTACAACGTCAACATCAAGTTGGACATC
ACCTCCCACAACGAGGACTACACCATCGTGGAACAGTACGAACGCGCCGAGGGCCGCCACTCCACCGGCG
GCATGGACGAGCTGTACAAGTAAGAATTCGTCGAGGGACCTAATAACTTCGTATAGCATACATTATACGA
AGTTATACATGTTTAAGGGTTCCGGTTCCACTAGGTACAATTCGATATCAAGCTTATCGATAATCAACCT
CTGGATTACAAAATTTGTGAAAGATTGACTGGTATTCTTAACTATGTTGCTCCTTTTACGCTATGTGGAT
ACGCTGCTTTAATGCCTTTGTATCATGCTATTGCTTCCCGTATGGCTTTCATTTTCTCCTCCTTGTATAA
ATCCTGGTTGCTGTCTCTTTATGAGGAGTTGTGGCCCGTTGTCAGGCAACGTGGCGTGGTGTGCACTGTG
TTTGCTGACGCAACCCCCACTGGTTGGGGCATTGCCACCACCTGTCAGCTCCTTTCCGGGACTTTCGCTT
TCCCCCTCCCTATTGCCACGGCGGAACTCATCGCCGCCTGCCTTGCCCGCTGCTGGACAGGGGCTCGGCT
GTTGGGCACTGACAATTCCGTGGTGTTGTCGGGGAAATCATCGTCCTTTCCTTGGCTGCTCGCCTGTGTT
GCCACCTGGATTCTGCGCGGGACGTCCTTCTGCTACGTCCCTTCGGCCCTCAATCCAGCGGACCTTCCTT
CCCGCGGCCTGCTGCCGGCTCTGCGGCCTCTTCCGCGTCTTCGCCTTCGCCCTCAGACGAGTCGGATCTC
CCTTTGGGCCGCCTCCCCGCATCGATACCGTCGACCTCGATCGAGACCTAGAAAAACATGGAGCAATCAC
AAGTAGCAATACAGCAGCTACCAATGCTGATTGTGCCTGGCTAGAAGCACAAGAGGAGGAGGAGGTGGGT
TTTCCAGTCACACCTCAGGTACCTTTAAGACCAATGACTTACAAGGCAGCTGTAGATCTTAGCCACTTTT
TAAAAGAAAAGGGGGGACTGGAAGGGCTAATTCACTCCCAACGAAGACAAGATATCCTTGATCTGTGGAT
CTACCACACACAAGGCTACTTCCCTGATTGGCAGAACTACACACCAGGGCCAGGGATCAGATATCCACTG
ACCTTTGGATGGTGCTACAAGCTAGTACCAGTTGAGCAAGAGAAGGTAGAAGAAGCCAATGAAGGAGAGA
ACACCCGCTTGTTACACCCTGTGAGCCTGCATGGGATGGATGACCCGGAGAGAGAAGTATTAGAGTGGAG
GTTTGACAGCCGCCTAGCATTTCATCACATGGCCCGAGAGCTGCATCCGGACTGTACTGGGTCTCTCTGG
TTAGACCAGATCTGAGCCTGGGAGCTCTCTGGCTAACTAGGGAACCCACTGCTTAAGCCTCAATAAAGCT
TGCCTTGAGTGCTTCAAGTAGTGTGTGCCCGTCTGTTGTGTGACTCTGGTAACTAGAGATCCCTCAGACC
CTTTTAGTCAGTGTGGAAAATCTCTAGCAGCATGTGAGCAAAAGGCCAGCAAAAGGCCAGGAACCGTAAA
AAGGCCGCGTTGCTGGCGTTTTTCCATAGGCTCCGCCCCCCTGACGAGCATCACAAAAATCGACGCTCAA
GTCAGAGGTGGCGAAACCCGACAGGACTATAAAGATACCAGGCGTTTCCCCCTGGAAGCTCCCTCGTGCG
CTCTCCTGTTCCGACCCTGCCGCTTACCGGATACCTGTCCGCCTTTCTCCCTTCGGGAAGCGTGGCGCTT
TCTCATAGCTCACGCTGTAGGTATCTCAGTTCGGTGTAGGTCGTTCGCTCCAAGCTGGGCTGTGTGCACG
AACCCCCCGTTCAGCCCGACCGCTGCGCCTTATCCGGTAACTATCGTCTTGAGTCCAACCCGGTAAGACA
CGACTTATCGCCACTGGCAGCAGCCACTGGTAACAGGATTAGCAGAGCGAGGTATGTAGGCGGTGCTACA
GAGTTCTTGAAGTGGTGGCCTAACTACGGCTACACTAGAAGAACAGTATTTGGTATCTGCGCTCTGCTGA
AGCCAGTTACCTTCGGAAAAAGAGTTGGTAGCTCTTGATCCGGCAAACAAACCACCGCTGGTAGCGGTGG
TTTTTTTGTTTGCAAGCAGCAGATTACGCGCAGAAAAAAAGGATCTCAAGAAGATCCTTTGATCTTTTCT
ACGGGGTCTGACGCTCAGTGGAACGAAAACTCACGTTAAGGGATTTTGGTCATGAGATTATCAAAAAGGA
TCTTCACCTAGATCCTTTTAAATTAAAAATGAAGTTTTAAATCAATCTAAAGTATATATGAGTAAACTTG
GTCTGACAGTTACCAATGCTTAATCAGTGAGGCACCTATCTCAGCGATCTGTCTATTTCGTTCATCCATA
GTTGCCTGACTCCCCGTCGTGTAGATAACTACGATACGGGAGGGCTTACCATCTGGCCCCAGTGCTGCAA
TGATACCGCGAGACCCACGCTCACCGGCTCCAGATTTATCAGCAATAAACCAGCCAGCCGGAAGGGCCGA
GCGCAGAAGTGGTCCTGCAACTTTATCCGCCTCCATCCAGTCTATTAATTGTTGCCGGGAAGCTAGAGTA
AGTAGTTCGCCAGTTAATAGTTTGCGCAACGTTGTTGCCATTGCTACAGGCATCGTGGTGTCACGCTCGT
CGTTTGGTATGGCTTCATTCAGCTCCGGTTCCCAACGATCAAGGCGAGTTACATGATCCCCCATGTTGTG
CAAAAAAGCGGTTAGCTCCTTCGGTCCTCCGATCGTTGTCAGAAGTAAGTTGGCCGCAGTGTTATCACTC
ATGGTTATGGCAGCACTGCATAATTCTCTTACTGTCATGCCATCCGTAAGATGCTTTTCTGTGACTGGTG
AGTACTCAACCAAGTCATTCTGAGAATAGTGTATGCGGCGACCGAGTTGCTCTTGCCCGGCGTCAATACG
GGATAATACCGCGCCACATAGCAGAACTTTAAAAGTGCTCATCATTGGAAAACGTTCTTCGGGGCGAAAA
CTCTCAAGGATCTTACCGCTGTTGAGATCCAGTTCGATGTAACCCACTCGTGCACCCAACTGATCTTCAG
CATCTTTTACTTTCACCAGCGTTTCTGGGTGAGCAAAAACAGGAAGGCAAAATGCCGCAAAAAAGGGAAT
AAGGGCGACACGGAAATGTTGAATACTCATACTCTTCCTTTTTCAATATTATTGAAGCATTTATCAGGGT
TATTGTCTCATGAGCGGATACATATTTGAATGTATTTAGAAAAATAAACAAATAGGGGTTCCGCGCACAT
TTCCCCGAAAAGTGCCACCTGACGCTTAAGCGGTCGACGGATCGGGAGATCTCCCGATCCCCTATGGTGC
ACTCTCAGTACAATCTGCTCTGATGCCGCATAGTTAAGCCAGTATCTGCTCCCTGCTTGTGTGTTGGAGG
TCGCTGAGTAGTGCGCGAGCAAAATTTAAGCTACAACAAGGCAAGGCTTGACCGACAATTGCATGAAGAA
TCTGCTTAGGGTTAGGCGTTTTGCGCTGCTTCGCGATGTACGGGCCAGATATACGCGTTGACATTGATTA
TTGACTAGTTATTAATAGTAATCAATTACGGGGTCATTAGTTCATAGCCCATATATGGAGTTCCGCGTTA
CATAACTTACGGTAAATGGCCCGCCTGGCTGACCGCCCAACGACCCCCGCCCATTGACGTCAATAATGAC
GTATGTTCCCATAGTAACGCCAATAGGGACTTTCCATTGACGTCAATGGGTGGAGTATTTACGGTAAACT
GCCCACTTGGCAGTACATCAAGTGTATCATATGCCAAGTACGCCCCCTATTGACGTCAATGACGGTAAAT
GGCCCGCCTGGCATTATGCCCAGTACATGACCTTATGGGACTTTCCTACTTGGCAGTACATCTACGTATT
AGTCATCGCTATTACCATGGTGATGCGGTTTTGGCAGTACATCAATGGGCGTGGATAGCGGTTTGACTCA
CGGGGATTTCCAAGTCTCCACCCCATTGACGTCAATGGGAGTTTGTTTTGGCACCAAAATCAACGGGACT
TTCCAAAATGTCGTAACAACTCCGCCCCATTGACGCAAATGGGCGGTAGGCGTGTACGGTGGGAGGTCTA
TATAAGCAGCGCGTTTTGCCTGTACTGGGTCTCTCTGGTTAGACCAGATCTGAGCCTGGGAGCTCTCTGG
CTAACTAGGGAACCCACTGCTTAAGCCTCAATAAAGCTTGCCTTGAGTGCTTCAAGTAGTGTGTGCCCGT
CTGTTGTGTGACTCTGGTAACTAGAGATCCCTCAGACCCTTTTAGTCAGTGTGGAAAATCTCTAGCAGTG
GCGCCCGAACAGGGACTTGAAAGCGAAAGGGAAACCAGAGGAGCTCTCTCGACGCAGGACTCGGCTTGCT
GAAGCGCGCACGGCAAGAGGCGAGGGGCGGCGACTGGTGAGTACGCCAAAAATTTTGACTAGCGGAGGCT
AGAAGGAGAGAGATGGGTGCGAGAGCGTCAGTATTAAGCGGGGGAGAATTAGATCGCGATGGGAAAAAAT
TCGGTTAAGGCCAGGGGGAAAGAAAAAATATAAATTAAAACATATAGTATGGGCAAGCAGGGAGCTAGAA
CGATTCGCAGTTAATCCTGGCCTGTTAGAAACATCAGAAGGCTGTAGACAAATACTGGGACAGCTACAAC
CATCCCTTCAGACAGGATCAGAAGAACTTAGATCATTATATAATACAGTAGCAACCCTCTATTGTGTGCA
TCAAAGGATAGAGATAAAAGACACCAAGGAAGCTTTAGACAAGATAGAGGAAGAGCAAAACAAAAGTAAG
ACCACCGCACAGCAAGCGGCCGGCCGCGCTGATCTTCAGACCTGGAGGAGGAGATATGAGGGACAATTGG
AGAAGTGAATTATATAAATATAAAGTAGTAAAAATTGAACCATTAGGAGTAGCACCCACCAAGGCAAAGA
GAAGAGTGGTGCAGAGAGAAAAAAGAGCAGTGGGAATAGGAGCTTTGTTCCTTGGGTTCTTGGGAGCAGC
AGGAAGCACTATGGGCGCAGCGTCAATGACGCTGACGGTACAGGCCAGACAATTATTGTCTGGTATAGTG
CAGCAGCAGAACAATTTGCTGAGGGCTATTGAGGCGCAACAGCATCTGTTGCAACTCACAGTCTGGGGCA
TCAAGCAGCTCCAGGCAAGAATCCTGGCTGTGGAAAGATACCTAAAGGATCAACAGCTCCTGGGGATTTG
GGGTTGCTCTGGAAAACTCATTTGCACCACTGCTGTGCCTTGGAATGCTAGTTGGAGTAATAAATCTCTG
GAACAGATTTGGAATCACACGACCTGGATGGAGTGGGACAGAGAAATTAACAATTACACAAGCTTAATAC
ACTCCTTAATTGAAGAATCGCAAAACCAGCAAGAAAAGAATGAACAAGAATTATTGGAATTAGATAAATG
GGCAAGTTTGTGGAATTGGTTTAACATAACAAATTGGCTGTGGTATATAAAATTATTCATAATGATAGTA
GGAGGCTTGGTAGGTTTAAGAATAGTTTTTGCTGTACTTTCTATAGTGAATAGAGTTAGGCAGGGATATT
CACCATTATCGTTTCAGACCCACCTCCCAACCCCGAGGGGACCCGACAGGCCCGAAGGAATAGAAGAAGA
AGGTGGAGAGAGAGACAGAGACAGATCCATTCGATTAGTGAACGGATCGGCACTGCGTGCGCCAATTCTG
CAGACAAATGGCAGTATTCATCCACAATTTTAAAAGAAAAGGGGGGATTGGGGGGTACAGTGCAGGGGAA
AGAATAGTAGACATAATAGCAACAGACATACAAACTAAAGAATTACAAAAACAAATTACAAAAATTCAAA
ATTTTCGGGTTTATTACAGGGACAGCAGAGATCCAGTTTGGTTAGTACC
Features (pLannotate 1.2.2; 24 found; start..end, strand, type, name):
    209..242     +  protein_bind   loxP: Cre-mediated recombination occurs in the 8-bp core sequence (GCATACAT). Cre recombinase
    350..425     +  misc_RNA       gRNA scaffold: guide RNA scaffold for the Streptococcus pyogenes CRISPR/Cas9 system
    550..853     +  enhancer       CMV enhancer: human cytomegalovirus immediate early enhancer
    854..1057    +  promoter       CMV promoter: human cytomegalovirus (CMV) immediate early promoter
   1091..1687    +  CDS            PuroR: puromycin N-acetyltransferase; pac from Streptomyces alboniger; confers resistance to puromycin
   1763..2470    +  CDS            mCherry: mCherry is a basic (constitutively fluorescent) red fluorescent protein published in 2004, derived from Discosoma sp.. It is reported to be a very rapidly-maturing monomer with low acid sensitivity.
   2493..2526    +  protein_bind   loxP: Cre-mediated recombination occurs in the 8-bp core sequence (GCATACAT). Cre recombinase
   2559..2582    +  misc_feature   MCS (fragment): pBluescript multiple cloning site
   2582..3170    +  misc_feature   WPRE: woodchuck hepatitis virus posttranscriptional regulatory element
   3171..3190    +  misc_feature   MCS (fragment): pBluescript multiple cloning site
   3192..3692    +  CDS            nef (fragment): NEF_HV1LA - Experimental evidence at protein level: Swiss-Prot protein existence level 1. Extracellular Nef protein targets CD4(+) T-lymphocytes for apoptosis by interacting with CXCR4 surface receptors. From Human immunodeficiency virus type 1 group M subtype B (isolate Lai) (HIV-1).
   3699..3879    +  LTR            5' LTR (truncated): truncated 5' long terminal repeat (LTR) from HIV-1
   3941..4529    -  rep_origin     ori: high-copy-number ColE1/pMB1/pBR322/pUC origin of replication
   4700..5560    -  CDS            AmpR: β-lactamase; bla; confers resistance to ampicillin, carbenicillin, and related antibiotics
   5561..5665    -  promoter       AmpR promoter: bla
   5733..5785    -  misc_feature   bom (fragment): basis of mobility region from pBR322
   5940..6319    +  enhancer       CMV enhancer: human cytomegalovirus immediate early enhancer
   6320..6519    +  promoter       CMV promoter: human cytomegalovirus (CMV) immediate early promoter
   6537..6717    +  LTR            5' LTR (truncated): truncated 5' long terminal repeat (LTR) from HIV-1
   6764..6889    +  misc_feature   HIV-1 Ψ: packaging signal of human immunodeficiency virus type 1
   6873..7211    +  CDS            HIV-1 gag (fragment): gag protein from human immunodeficiency virus 1; gag
   7388..7621    +  misc_feature   RRE: The Rev response element (RRE) of HIV-1 allows for Rev-dependent mRNA export from the nucleus to the cytoplasm.
   7998..8098    +  CDS            Rev (fragment): human immunodeficiency virus 1 (HIV-1) Rev protein; rev; enhances nuclear export of unspliced and incompletely spliced viral mRNAs
   8148..8265    +  misc_feature   cPPT/CTS: central polypurine tract and central termination sequence of HIV-1
