[The description below was written by a language model from this plasmid's Addgene catalogue record and pLannotate feature annotations shown in this document.]
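Description:
sgRNA2_ASCL1 is an 8,309 bp lentiviral transfer plasmid built on the pgRNA-humanized backbone and used to express a single guide RNA against the human ASCL1 locus in mammalian cells. It is propagated in bacteria through a high-copy ColE1/pUC-type origin with ampicillin resistance. The viral portion has the layout of a third-generation-style vector. A CMV enhancer/promoter sits upstream of a truncated HIV-1 5' LTR and drives genomic RNA production in packaging cells. This is followed by the Ψ packaging signal with a gag fragment, the Rev response element for nuclear export of the unspliced RNA, and the cPPT/CTS. A WPRE and a downstream truncated LTR, flanked by a nef fragment, close the provirus.

The payload is a roughly 145 bp guide cassette cloned between BstXI and NotI, consisting of an ASCL1-targeting spacer fused to the Streptococcus pyogenes Cas9 gRNA scaffold. The catalogue entry gives U6 as the promoter, although the automated feature table does not annotate a U6 element. The insert-name field reads "sgRNA1_ASCL2", which conflicts with the plasmid name and the ASCL1 gene assignment and looks like a labelling slip. Downstream, a second CMV enhancer/promoter drives puromycin N-acetyltransferase linked through a T2A peptide to mCherry, so transduced cells can be drug-selected and tracked by red fluorescence. Two same-orientation loxP sites bracket the guide scaffold and this marker cassette, which would in principle permit Cre-mediated excision.

The plasmid was deposited as part of a CRISPR-Cas9-based photoactivatable transcription system. It supplies only the guide that directs the light-controlled Cas9-based activator, encoded on separate constructs, to ASCL1.
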