Addgene plasmid #64130: sgRNA2_ASCL1
Purpose: Photoactivatable transcription system. Lentiviral expression of ASCL1 sgRNA2. Also contains a CMV-puro-t2A-mCherry expression cassette.
Depositing lab: Moritoshi Sato. Depositing organization: The University of Tokyo. Publication: CRISPR-Cas9-based Photoactivatable Transcription System. Nihongaki Y, Yamamoto S, Kawano F, Suzuki H, Sato M. Chem Biol. 2015 Feb 19;22(2):169-74. doi: 10.1016/j.chembiol.2014.12.011. Epub 2015 Jan 22. PubMed 25619936.
Backbone
  Vector backbone: pgRNA-humanized
  Backbone manufacturer: Stanley Qi, Addgene plasmid 44248
  Total vector size (bp): 8309
  Vector type: Mammalian Expression, Lentiviral, CRISPR
  Selectable markers: Puromycin
Growth in bacteria
  Bacterial resistance: Ampicillin, 100 μg/mL
  Growth temperature: 37°C
  Growth strain: Stbl3
  Copy number: High Copy
Gene/Insert
  Gene/Insert name: sgRNA1_ASCL2 (alt name: ASCL1)
  gRNA/shRNA sequence: TGGGCAGCCGCTCGCTGCAGCAG
  Species: H. sapiens (human)
  Insert size (bp): 145
  Entrez Gene: ASCL1 (a.k.a. ASH1, HASH1, MASH1, bHLHa46)
  Promoter: U6
  Cloning method: Restriction Enzyme; 5′ cloning site BstX1 (not destroyed); 3′ cloning site NotI (not destroyed)
  Sequencing primers: 5′ AAGGAAACTCACCCTAACTG
Terms and licenses: Academic/Nonprofit Terms; Industry Terms: Not Available to Industry
How to cite: sgRNA2_ASCL1 was a gift from Moritoshi Sato (Addgene plasmid # 64130 ; http://n2t.net/addgene:64130 ; RRID:Addgene_64130)
