>Addgene plasmid #64130 | sgRNA2_ASCL1 | addgene partial sequence | sequence record 109434 | mU6-F old 5'-cagcacaaaaggaaactcacc-3'
AGTATCCCTTGGAGAACCACCTTGTTGGGCAGCCGCTCGCTGCAGCAGGTTTTAGAGCTAGAAATAGCAA
GTTAAAATAAGGCTAGTCCGTTATCAACTTGAAAAAGTGGCACCGAGTCGGTGCTTTTTTTCTCGAGTAC
TAGGATCCATTAGGCGGCCGCGTGGATAACCGTATTACCGCCATGCATTAGTTATTAATAGTAATCAATT
ACGGGGTCATTAGTTCATAGCCCATATATGGAGTTCCGCGTTACATAACTTACGGTAAATGGCCCGCCTG
GCTGACCGCCCAACGACCCCCGCCCATTGACGTCAATAATGACGTATGTTCCCATAGTAACGCCAATAGG
GACTTTCCATTGACGTCAATGGGTGGAGTATTTACGGTAAACTGCCCACTTGGCAGTACATCAAGTGTAT
CATATGCCAAGTACGCCCCCTATTGACGTCAATGACGGTAAATGGCCCGCCTGGCATTATGCCCAGTACA
TGACCTTATGGGACTTTCCTACTTGGCAGTACATCTACGTATTAGTCATCGCTATTACCATGGTGATGCG
GTTTTGGCAGTACATCAATGGGCGTGGATAGCGGTTTGACTCACGG
