>Addgene plasmid #64130 | sgRNA2_ASCL1 | addgene partial sequence | sequence record 109578 | mCherry-R 5'-TTGGTCACCTTCAGCTTGG-3'
CCTCGATCTCGAACTCGTGGCCGTTCACGGAGCCCTCCATGTGCACCTTGAAGCGCATGAACTCCTTGAT
GATGGCCATGTTATCCTCCTCGCCCTTGCTCACCATGGTGGCGACCGGTGGGCCAGGATTCTCCTCGACG
TCACCGCATGTTAGCAGACTTCCTCTGCCCTCTCCCGATCCGGCACCGGGCTTGCGGGTCATGCACCAGG
TGCGCGGTCCTTCGGGCACCTCGACGTCGGCGGTGACGGTGAAGCCGAGCCGCTCGTAGAAGGGGAGGTT
GCGGGGCGCGGAGGTCTCCAGGAAGGCGGGCACCCCGGCGCGCTCGGCCGCCTCCACTCCGGGGAGCACG
ACGGCGCTGCCCAGACCCTTGCCCTGGTGGTCGGGCGAGACGCCGACGGTGGCCAGGAACCACGCGGGCT
CCTTGGGCCGGTGCGGCGCCAGGAGGCCTTCCATCTGTTGCTGCGCGGCCAGCCGGGAACCGCTCAACTC
GGCCATGCGCGGGCCGATCTCGGCGAACACCGCCCCCGCTTCGACGCTCTCCGGCGTGGTCCAGACCGCC
ACCGCGGCGCCGTCGTCCGCGACCCACACCTTGCCGATGTCGAGCCCGACGCGCGTGAGGAAGAGTTCTT
GCAGCTCGGTGACCCGCTCGATGTGGCGGTCCGGGTCGACGGTGTGGCGCGTGGCGGGGTAGTCGGCGAA
CGCGGCGGCGAGGGTGCGTACGGCCCGGGGGACGTCGTCGCGGGTGGCGAGGCGCACCGTGGGCTTGTAC
TCGGTCATGGTGGGCTAGCGGATCTGACGGTTCACTAAACCAGCTCTGCTTATATAGACCTCCCACCGTA
CACGCCTACCGCCCATTTGCGTCAATGG
